>Addgene plasmid #63029 | Or33b-Gal4 | addgene partial sequence | sequence record 108861 | pCasper-F 5'-gggttttattaacttacat-3'
CGCCGGGGATCAGATCCGCGGCCGCGGGAATTCGATTAATACTTCGATTTGACTGGAAGTGCCAAGAAGG
TCGGGCATGGATCCCGGATCCGGCCAACTTCTAATCCTTGCCATGGCCCATTCTCCAGCGTATTCTAAGC
CCTTGGCCCGGCACGTAAAATATGCCAACTGTAAGGAATTTTGCGGCAACGCCTCGCAAAGCTGGCAGCG
TGTAAAATGAGCGATAAGCGGTGGGGCAGGATGTGCAGGAGGCAGGGCAGAAAGAGTAGGATAAAAGTAC
ACACAGAGAAAATATACTTGATTTCTTGAAATAGGATATTAAGAAATAAACACAAGAATCTATACTAGCA
TATTTCTGGTTTACGTACTGAATATTACATATCTTATTTTATCTAAATAGCTGTTATCATAATATAACGA
ATTTCAAGAATGAGTTTAACTTTTTCTTTCTAAAAAACCATTAATTTCTCACACTTTTTCCATTTATTAT
TTTAAGTGACCACAGTAAAAGTAGATATTTTTTTATTTCAGTGCACTCGCTGGGAATTGAAGGTGTGGAC
GAGAAATGGTAGTGCAGAAGCTCGCTTCGCCTGCATTTTATGGCAGTTGTAGTTAATAAAGCGCAAACAG
AAAACCCCAAGACACTGAGGGACCCAGAGAAGGAGACGGCAACAGGGTGAAAGAGCGAGAGAGAAAGAGG
GAACACAGAGTGGAGCACAGCTTGGAGGAGAACAATCAATTTCACGTCAATTGGTTCATATTTTATGGGC
TCAGCTACGGCTACGATGACGACCAGCGTCGTCACGGATATCGAAGGCAAAGGCTGAGGAATTAAGGTTA
TAGTTCGAGGTTCCCATGCTCTCCAGTTCCTTGCCACACTGGACTGCCAACTAATGGCCAAAACGCAATA
CTCGACCCCAACAATATTTGGCACTGACAGCATGGCTCTAAGCCCGGCCGAACAATTGAAATGTCAGCAT
TTGTGGGCGTGTAATAACTGCGCTGCTGGCTAAAAGGAAATGGAGCTGCTCCCAAA
