>Addgene plasmid #63029 | Or33b-Gal4 | addgene partial sequence | sequence record 108863 | GAL4Nterm-R 5'-tcagatgtgccctagtcagc-3'
GGGAGAGTAGCGACACTCCCAGTTGTTCTTCAGACACTTGGCGCACTTCGGTTTTTCTTTGGAGCACTTG
AGCTTTTTAAGTCGGCAAATATCGCATGCTTGTTCGATAGAAGACAGAAGCTTGATATCGCCTCCCAGAC
CGGCAACGAAAATCACGTTCTTGTTGGTCAAAGTAAACGACATGGTGACTTCTTTTTTGCTTTAGCAGGC
TCTTTCGATCCCCGGGAATTGGTCGACTCTAGCGGTACCGTACCCTAGAGGATCGCTCGAGGTTTAAACA
GATCTGCATGCTCTAGAGGATCCAGATCCACTAGTGGCCTATGCGGCCGCGAATTCACTAGTGATTGTTT
GAAACAATTGAAAAGGTCCTGCGGCATTTCCTCTTTTATACTAGTCGTTCTAAATGGCTAAATTATAGTC
CCACATCGTTACGCCCATCAATTTACTGCGAGTTTGATAACCCTATAATTTGCTATGACCAATTCACACA
TTTTCTTTGGTAAGAACTGCGTGGGAAGTTAACAATTTGGGACCGACAGCGTAAATACAAATTTTTGCTT
TGGTTAATCATATTTTATTAATCTAGGACCTGTGCAAAAGAGTTAAATTTCTTTTTAGATATCTGGGTGT
TGTCTGTGAACAATAAATGCACATGTTATAAATTATAAATTTACTGATGTGTTAGTTGCTGTCTAGCAGG
TGAGCTAATATTTTGGATTCATGTCACATGGGTTAGTGAAAATGAAGTAATTGTTTATCAAAAATGCTAC
TATCTTAAATAATAAATTATTGAGCTATACTTCTATTTTCCTATACTCGAAATGACAAGGCTAAAGTGTA
AAAGGAATATGCCATCCGAACTGTGGCAAAAAATGCACTCATATCGATGCCAACAATACCACCTGCTTTT
ATATTCACTGGAACCAGTGTTAGTTGCATCAGAATTATCAAGGATCGATTGTATCTTTT
