[The description below was written by a language model from this plasmid's Addgene catalogue record.]
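Description:
Or33b-Gal4 is a Drosophila melanogaster driver construct built in the pCasperAUG-Gal4-X backbone, an insect expression vector of roughly 12 kb before insertion. It is maintained in E. coli under ampicillin selection; the record lists the copy number as unknown and includes no feature table, so the bacterial origin, any fly transformation marker and any transposon ends are not documented here, although the pCasper name suggests a P-element-type germline transformation vector.

The insert is about 8.1 kb of regulatory sequence from the fly odorant receptor gene Or33b, cloned as a NotI fragment, with both sites retained, immediately 5' of the Gal4 coding region. Because the same enzyme flanks both ends, the fragment's orientation cannot be inferred from the cloning sites alone. The backbone supplies the coding sequence: the first 18 amino acids of Drosophila ADH, which provide the translation start (the "AUG" in the backbone name), fused to yeast Gal4 residues 1 to 881. The Or33b promoter therefore determines where and when this ADH-Gal4 fusion is transcribed, while the Gal4 portion acts as the transcriptional activator.

The stated purpose is to express Gal4 in the pattern of Or33b. In the binary Gal4/UAS system, flies carrying such a driver are crossed to lines with UAS-linked reporters or effectors, so that the cells that normally express this receptor can be labelled or manipulated. The associated publication concerns the genetic and functional subdivision of the antennal lobe, which is consistent with using receptor-specific drivers to trace how defined olfactory neuron populations project into that structure.
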