Addgene plasmid #63029: Or33b-Gal4
Purpose: To express Gal4 in the pattern of the Drosophila melanogaster odorant receptor Or33b, using the promoter sequences of the gene cloned 5' of Gal4
Depositing lab: Leslie Vosshall. Depositing organization: Rockefeller University. Publication: Genetic and functional subdivision of the Drosophila antennal lobe. Fishilevich E, Vosshall LB. Curr Biol. 2005 Sep 6;15(17):1548-53. 10.1016/j.cub.2005.07.066 PubMed 16139209.
Backbone
  Vector backbone: pCasperAUG-Gal4-X
  Backbone manufacturer: Leslie Vosshall Lab
  Backbone size w/o insert (bp): 12000
  Vector type: Insect Expression
Growth in bacteria
  Bacterial resistance: Ampicillin, 100 μg/mL
  Growth temperature: 37°C
  Growth strain: DH5alpha
  Copy number: Unknown
Gene/Insert
  Gene/Insert name: Drosophila melanogaster Or33b promoter
  Species: D. melanogaster (fly)
  Insert size (bp): 8086
  Tag / fusion protein: Drosophila ADH (aa's 1-18) fused to Yeast Gal4 (aa's 1-881) (C terminal on backbone)
  Cloning method: Restriction Enzyme; 5′ cloning site NotI (not destroyed); 3′ cloning site NotI (not destroyed)
  Sequencing primers: 5′ pCasper-F 5'-gggttttattaacttacat-3'; 3′ GAL4Nterm-R 5'-tcagatgtgccctagtcagc-3'
Terms and licenses: Academic/Nonprofit Terms; Industry Terms: Not Available to Industry
How to cite: Or33b-Gal4 was a gift from Leslie Vosshall (Addgene plasmid # 63029 ; http://n2t.net/addgene:63029 ; RRID:Addgene_63029)
